>Addgene plasmid #155311 | pcDNA-GFP-EBA175-Flag(P1424V/Y1426H) | addgene full sequence | sequence record 309989 | Addgene NGS Result
GACGGATCGGGAGATCTCCCGATCCCCTATGGTGCACTCTCAGTACAATCTGCTCTGATGCCGCATAGTT
AAGCCAGTATCTGCTCCCTGCTTGTGTGTTGGAGGTCGCTGAGTAGTGCGCGAGCAAAATTTAAGCTACA
ACAAGGCAAGGCTTGACCGACAATTGCATGAAGAATCTGCTTAGGGTTAGGCGTTTTGCGCTGCTTCGCG
ATGTACGGGCCAGATATACGCGTTGACATTGATTATTGACTAGTTATTAATAGTAATCAATTACGGGGTC
ATTAGTTCATAGCCCATATATGGAGTTCCGCGTTACATAACTTACGGTAAATGGCCCGCCTGGCTGACCG
CCCAACGACCCCCGCCCATTGACGTCAATAATGACGTATGTTCCCATAGTAACGCCAATAGGGACTTTCC
ATTGACGTCAATGGGTGGAGTATTTACGGTAAACTGCCCACTTGGCAGTACATCAAGTGTATCATATGCC
AAGTACGCCCCCTATTGACGTCAATGACGGTAAATGGCCCGCCTGGCATTATGCCCAGTACATGACCTTA
TGGGACTTTCCTACTTGGCAGTACATCTACGTATTAGTCATCGCTATTACCATGGTGATGCGGTTTTGGC
AGTACATCAATGGGCGTGGATAGCGGTTTGACTCACGGGGATTTCCAAGTCTCCACCCCATTGACGTCAA
TGGGAGTTTGTTTTGGCACCAAAATCAACGGGACTTTCCAAAATGTCGTAACAACTCCGCCCCATTGACG
CAAATGGGCGGTAGGCGTGTACGGTGGGAGGTCTATATAAGCAGAGCTCTCTGGCTAACTAGAGAACCCA
CTGCTTACTGGCTTATCGAAATTAATACGACTCACTATAGGGAGACCCAAGCTGGCTAGCGTTTAAACTT
AAGCTTACCATGGTCCCCTCGGCTGGACAGCTCGCCCTGTTCGCTCTGGGTATTGTGTTGGCTGCGTGCC
AGGCCTTGGAGAACAGCACGTCCCCGCTGCGTACGATGGTGAGCAAGGGCGAGGAGCTGTTCACCGGGGT
GGTGCCCATCCTGGTCGAGCTGGACGGCGACGTAAACGGCCACAAGTTCAGCGTGTCCGGCGAGGGCGAG
GGCGATGCCACCTACGGCAAGCTGACCCTGAAGTTCATCTGCACCACCGGCAAGCTGCCCGTGCCCTGGC
CCACCCTCGTGACCACCCTGACCTACGGCGTGCAGTGCTTCAGCCGCTACCCCGACCACATGAAGCAGCA
CGACTTCTTCAAGTCCGCCATGCCCGAAGGCTACGTCCAGGAGCGCACCATCTTCTTCAAGGACGACGGC
AACTACAAGACCCGCGCCGAGGTGAAGTTCGAGGGCGACACCCTGGTGAACCGCATCGAGCTGAAGGGCA
TCGACTTCAAGGAGGACGGCAACATCCTGGGGCACAAGCTGGAGTACAACTACAACAGCCACAACGTCTA
TATCATGGCCGACAAGCAGAAGAACGGCATCAAGGTGAACTTCAAGATCCGCCACAACATCGAGGACGGC
AGCGTGCAGCTCGCCGACCACTACCAGCAGAACACCCCCATCGGCGACGGCCCCGTGCTGCTGCCCGACA
ACCACTACCTGAGCACCCAGTCCGCCCTGAGCAAAGACCCCAACGAGAAGCGCGATCACATGGTCCTGCT
GGAGTTCGTGACCGCCGCCGGGATCACTCTCGGCATGGACGAGCTGTACAAGTCCGGCCGGACTCAGGGA
GCAGAATTCTCAGGATCCCATAGCCATCATGGTAATCGTCAGGATCGTGGTGGTAATAGCGGTAATGTGC
TGAATATGCGCAGCAACAATAACAACTTCAACAATATCCCGAGCCGCTATAATCTGTATGATAAGAAACT
GGATCTGGATCTGTATGAAAATCGCAATGATAGCACCACCAAAGAACTGATTAAAAAACTGGCCGAGATC
AATAAGTGCGAAAATGAAATTAGCGTGAAATATTGCGATCACATGATTCATGAAGAAATTCCGCTGAAAA
CCTGCACCAAAGAAAAGACCCGTAATCTGTGTTGTGCAGTGAGCGATTATTGCATGAGCTATTTTACCTA
TGATAGCGAAGAATATTACAACTGCACCAAACGCGAATTTGATGATCCGAGCTATACCTGCTTTCGTAAA
GAGGCATTTAGCAGCATGGTGTATCATGCCGGTGCCGGTGTTCTGTTCATCATTCTGGTGATTCTGGGTG
CAAGCCAGGCAAAATATCAGCGCCTGGAGAAAATCAACAAGAACAAGATTGAGAAAAACGTGAATGATTA
CAAGGACGATGACGATAAGTAGGCGGCCGCATAATCTAGAGGGCCCGTTTAAACCCGCTGATCAGCCTCG
ACTGTGCCTTCTAGTTGCCAGCCATCTGTTGTTTGCCCCTCCCCCGTGCCTTCCTTGACCCTGGAAGGTG
CCACTCCCACTGTCCTTTCCTAATAAAATGAGGAAATTGCATCGCATTGTCTGAGTAGGTGTCATTCTAT
TCTGGGGGGTGGGGTGGGGCAGGACAGCAAGGGGGAGGATTGGGAAGACAATAGCAGGCATGCTGGGGAT
GCGGTGGGCTCTATGGCTTCTGAGGCGGAAAGAACCAGCTGGGGCTCTAGGGGGTATCCCC
[124 nt withheld, positions 2652-2775]
C
[91 nt withheld, positions 2777-2867]
A
[49 nt withheld, positions 2869-2917]
CCTTTGACGTTGGAGTCCACGTTCTTT
[37 nt withheld, positions 2945-2981]
ACCCTATCTCGGTCTATTCTTTTGATTTATAAGGGATTTTGCCGATTTCGGCCTATTGGTTAAAAAATGA
GCTGATTTAACAAAAATTTAACGCGAATTAATTCTGTGGAATGTGTGTCAGTTAGGGTGTGGAAAGTCCC
CAGGCTCCCCAGCAGGCAGAAGTATGCAAAGCATGCATCTCAATTAGTCAGCAACCAGGTGTGGAAAGTC
CCCAGGCTCCCCAGCAGGCAGAAGTATGCAAAGCATGCATCTCAATTAGTCAGCAACCATAGTCCCGCCC
CTAACTCCGCCCATCCCGCCCCTAACTCCGCCCAGTTCCGCCCATTCTCCGCCCCATGGCTGACTAATTT
TTTTTATTTATGCAGAGGCCGAGGCCGCCTCTGCCTCTGAGCTATTCCAGAAGTAGTGAGGAGGCTTTTT
TGGAGGCCTAGGCTTTTGCAAAAAGCTCCCGGGAGCTTGTATATCCATTTTCGGATCTGATCAAGAGACA
GGATGAGGATCGTTTCGCATGATTGAACAAGATGGATTGCACGCAGGTTCTCCGGCCGCTTGGGTGGAGA
GGCTATTCGGCTATGACTGGGCACAACAGACAATCGGCTGCTCTGATGCCGCCGTGTTCCGGCTGTCAGC
GCAGGGGCGCCCGGTTCTTTTTGTCAAGACCGACCTGTCCGGTGCCCTGAATGAACTGCAGGACGAGGCA
GCGCGGCTATCGTGGCTGGCCACGACGGGCGTTCCTTGCGCAGCTGTGCTCGACGTTGTCACTGAAGCGG
GAAGGGACTGGCTGCTATTGGGCGAAGTGCCGGGGCAGGATCTCCTGTCATCTCACCTTGCTCCTGCCGA
GAAAGTATCCATCATGGCTGATGCAATGCGGCGGCTGCATACGCTTGATCCGGCTACCTGCCCATTCGAC
CACCAAGCGAAACATCGCATCGAGCGAGCACGTACTCGGATGGAAGCCGGTCTTGTCGATCAGGATGATC
TGGACGAAGAGCATCAGGGGCTCGCGCCAGCCGAACTGTTCGCCAGGCTCAAGGCGCGCATGCCCGACGG
CGAGGATCTCGTCGTGACCCATGGCGATGCCTGCTTGCCGAATATCATGGTGGAAAATGGCCGCTTTTCT
GGATTCATCGACTGTGGCCGGCTGGGTGTGGCGGACCGCTATCAGGACATAGCGTTGGCTACCCGTGATA
TTGCTGAAGAGCTTGGCGGCGAATGGGCTGACCGCTTCCTCGTGCTTTACGGTATCGCCGCTCCCGATTC
GCAGCGCATCGCCTTCTATCGCCTTCTTGACGAGTTCTTCTGAGCGGGACTCTGGGGTTCGAAATGACCG
ACCAAGCGACGCCCAACCTGCCATCACGAGATTTCGATTCCACCGCCGCCTTCTATGAAAGGTTGGGCTT
CGGAATCGTTTTCCGGGACGCCGGCTGGATGATCCTCCAGCGCGGGGATCTCATGCTGGAGTTCTTCGCC
CACCCCAACTTGTTTATTGCAGCTTATAATGGTTACAAATAAAGCAATAGCATCACAAATTTCACAAATA
AAGCATTTTTTTCACTGCATTCTAGTTGTGGTTTGTCCAAACTCATCAATGTATCTTATCATGTCTGTAT
ACCGTCGACCTCTAGCTAGAGCTTGGCGTAATCATGGTCATAGCTGTTTCCTGTGTGAAATTGTTATCCG
CTCACAATTCCACACAACATACGAGCCGGAAGCATAAAGTGTAAAGCCTGGGGTGCCTAATGAGTGAGCT
AACTCACATTAATTGCGTTGCGCTCACTGCCCGCTTTCCAGTCGGGAAACCTGTCGTGCCAGCTGCATTA
ATGAATCGGCCAACGCGCGGGGAGAGGCGGTTTGCGTATTGGGCGCTCTTCCGCTTCCTCGCTCACTGAC
TCGCTGCGCTCGGTCGTTCGGCTGCGGCGAGCGGTATCAGCTCACTCAAAGGCGGTAATACGGTTATCCA
CAGAATCAGGGGATAACGCAGGAAAGAACATGTGAGCAAAAGGCCAGCAAAAGGCCAGGAACCGTAAAAA
GGCCGCGTTGCTGGCGTTTTTCCATAGGCTCCGCCCCCCTGACGAGCATCACAAAAATCGACGCTCAAGT
CAGAGGTGGCGAAACCCGACAGGACTATAAAGATACCAGGCGTTTCCCCCTGGAAGCTCCCTCGTGCGCT
CTCCTGTTCCGACCCTGCCGCTTACCGGATACCTGTCCGCCTTTCTCCCTTCGGGAAGCGTGGCGCTTTC
TCATAGCTCACGCTGTAGGTATCTCAGTTCGGTGTAGGTCGTTCGCTCCAAGCTGGGCTGTGTGCACGAA
CCCCCCGTTCAGCCCGACCGCTGCGCCTTATCCGGTAACTATCGTCTTGAGTCCAACCCGGTAAGACACG
ACTTATCGCCACTGGCAGCAGCCACTGGTAACAGGATTAGCAGAGCGAGGTATGTAGGCGGTGCTACAGA
GTTCTTGAAGTGGTGGCCTAACTACGGCTACACTAGAAGAACAGTATTTGGTATCTGCGCTCTGCTGAAG
CCAGTTACCTTCGGAAAAAGAGTTGGTAGCTCTTGATCCGGCAAACAAACCACCGCTGGTAGCGGTGGTT
TTTTTGTTTGCAAGCAGCAGATTACGCGCAGAAAAAAAGGATCTCAAGAAGATCCTTTGATCTTTTCTAC
GGGGTCTGACGCTCAGTGGAACGAAAACTCACGTTAAGGGATTTTGGTCATGAGATTATCAAAAAGGATC
TTCACCTAGATCCTTTTAAATTAAAAATGAAGTTTTAAATCAATCTAAAGTATATATGAGTAAACTTGGT
CTGACAGTTACCAATGCTTAATCAGTGAGGCACCTATCTCAGCGATCTGTCTATTTCGTTCATCCATAGT
TGCCTGACTCCCCGTCGTGTAGATAACTACGATACGGGAGGGCTTACCATCTGGCCCCAGTGCTGCAATG
ATACCGCGAGACCCACGCTCACCGGCTCCAGATTTATCAGCAATAAACCAGCCAGCCGGAAGGGCCGAGC
GCAGAAGTGGTCCTGCAACTTTATCCGCCTCCATCCAGTCTATTAATTGTTGCCGGGAAGCTAGAGTAAG
TAGTTCGCCAGTTAATAGTTTGCGCAACGTTGTTGCCATTGCTACAGGCATCGTGGTGTCACGCTCGTCG
TTTGGTATGGCTTCATTCAGCTCCGGTTCCCAACGATCAAGGCGAGTTACATGATCCCCCATGTTGTGCA
AAAAAGCGGTTAGCTCCTTCGGTCCTCCGATCGTTGTCAGAAGTAAGTTGGCCGCAGTGTTATCACTCAT
GGTTATGGCAGCACTGCATAATTCTCTTACTGTCATGCCATCCGTAAGATGCTTTTCTGTGACTGGTGAG
TACTCAACCAAGTCATTCTGAGAATAGTGTATGCGGCGACCGAGTTGCTCTTGCCCGGCGTCAATACGGG
ATAATACCGCGCCACATAGCAGAACTTTAAAAGTGCTCATCATTGGAAAACGTTCTTCGGGGCGAAAACT
CTCAAGGATCTTACCGCTGTTGAGATCCAGTTCGATGTAACCCACTCGTGCACCCAACTGATCTTCAGCA
TCTTTTACTTTCACCAGCGTTTCTGGGTGAGCAAAAACAGGAAGGCAAAATGCCGCAAAAAAGGGAATAA
GGGCGACACGGAAATGTTGAATACTCATACTCTTCCTTTTTCAATATTATTGAAGCATTTATCAGGGTTA
TTGTCTCATGAGCGGATACATATTTGAATGTATTTAGAAAAATAAACAAATAGGGGTTCCGCGCACATTT
CCCCGAAAAGTGCCACCTGACGTC
Features (pLannotate 1.2.2; 22 found; start..end, strand, type, name):
     28..80      -  misc_feature   bom (fragment): basis of mobility region from pBR322
    235..614     +  enhancer       CMV enhancer: human cytomegalovirus immediate early enhancer
    615..818     +  promoter       CMV promoter: human cytomegalovirus (CMV) immediate early promoter
    814..847     +  LTR            5' LTR (truncated) (fragment): truncated 5' long terminal repeat (LTR) from HIV-1
    863..881     +  promoter       T7 promoter: promoter for bacteriophage T7 RNA polymerase
    920..1009    +  CDS            TGFA (fragment): TGFA_HUMAN - Experimental evidence at protein level: Swiss-Prot protein existence level 1. TGF alpha is a mitogenic polypeptide that is able to bind to the EGF receptor/EGFR and to act synergistically with TGF beta to promote anchorage-independent cell proliferation in soft agar. From Homo sapiens (Human).
   1016..1732    +  CDS            EGFP: EGFP is a basic (constitutively fluorescent) green fluorescent protein published in 1996, derived from Aequorea victoria. It is reported to be a rapidly-maturing weak dimer with moderate acid sensitivity.
   1715..2194    +  CDS            EBA1_PLAFC (fragment): Experimental evidence at protein level: Swiss-Prot protein existence level 1. Binds to host erythrocytes; may act as bridge between erythrocytes and merozoites. From Plasmodium falciparum (isolate Camp / Malaysia).
   2382..2606    +  polyA_signal   bGH poly(A) signal: bovine growth hormone polyadenylation signal
   2610..2631    +  promoter       SV40 promoter (fragment): SV40 enhancer and early promoter
   2652..3080    +  rep_origin     f1 ori (sequence partly withheld): f1 bacteriophage origin of replication; arrow indicates direction of (+) strand synthesis
   3094..3423    +  promoter       SV40 promoter: SV40 enhancer and early promoter
   3490..4281    +  CDS            neo: KKA2_KLEPN - Also known as kan, nptII. Experimental evidence at protein level: Swiss-Prot protein existence level 1. Resistance to kanamycin, neomycin, paromomycin, ribostamycin, butirosin and gentamicin B. From Klebsiella pneumoniae.
   4305..4463    +  CDS            ble (fragment): BLE_KLEPN - Experimental evidence at protein level: Swiss-Prot protein existence level 1. Binding protein with a strong affinity to the bleomycin family of antibiotics. Binds to CL990; an antimitotic-antibiotic compound. From Klebsiella pneumoniae.
   4458..4579    +  polyA_signal   SV40 poly(A) signal: SV40 polyadenylation signal
   4652..4668    -  protein_bind   lac operator: The lac repressor binds to the lac operator to inhibit transcription in E. coli. This inhibition can be relieved by adding lactose or isopropyl-β-D-thiogalactopyranoside (IPTG). lac repressor encoded by lacI
   4676..4706    -  promoter       lac promoter: promoter for the E. coli lac operon
   4721..4742    -  protein_bind   CAP binding site: CAP binding activates transcription in the presence of cAMP. E. coli catabolite activator protein
   4755..4847    -  CDS            lacI (fragment): lac repressor; lacI; The lac repressor binds to the lac operator to inhibit transcription in E. coli. This inhibition can be relieved by adding lactose or isopropyl-β-D-thiogalactopyranoside (IPTG).
   5030..5618    -  rep_origin     ori: high-copy-number ColE1/pMB1/pBR322/pUC origin of replication
   5789..6649    -  CDS            AmpR: β-lactamase; bla; confers resistance to ampicillin, carbenicillin, and related antibiotics
   6650..6754    -  promoter       AmpR promoter: bla
