[The description below was written by a language model from this plasmid's Addgene catalogue record and pLannotate feature annotations shown in this document.]
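Description:
pcDNA-GFP-EBA175-Flag(P1424V/Y1426H) is a mammalian expression plasmid built on the pcDNA3.1 backbone. It is propagated in E. coli through a high-copy ColE1/pUC-type origin and selected with ampicillin via the β-lactamase gene. The backbone also carries an f1 origin for single-stranded DNA production and an SV40 promoter-driven neomycin phosphotransferase cassette with an SV40 polyadenylation signal, which would allow G418 selection of stably transfected mammalian cells. The catalogue lists a total size of about 6.0 kb, whereas the sequenced record is 6,785 nt. This difference is probably because the listed insert size counts only the EBA175 segment and not the signal peptide and GFP.

The payload is a fusion open reading frame transcribed from the CMV immediate-early enhancer/promoter and terminated by the bovine growth hormone poly(A) signal, with a T7 promoter just upstream. It begins with the signal peptide of human TGF-alpha (residues 1 to 32), which directs the protein into the secretory pathway. This is followed by EGFP and then a synthetic sequence encoding residues 1284 to 1462 of the Plasmodium falciparum erythrocyte-binding antigen EBA175, inserted between BamHI and NotI sites. A C-terminal Flag tag is recorded in the catalogue but was not annotated in the feature table. The EBA175 segment carries the substitutions P1424V and Y1426H.

With tags at both ends, the full-length protein and any N- or C-terminal fragments can be detected separately. The associated publication concerns rhomboid protease inhibitors in malaria, which suggests use as a variant substrate in cell-based cleavage assays. However, the record does not state what effect the two mutations have.
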