Addgene plasmid #155311: pcDNA-GFP-EBA175-Flag(P1424V/Y1426H)
Purpose: Expresses N-terminally GFP-tagged and C-terminally Flag-tagged EBA175 P1424V/Y1426H variant (residues 1284-1462) from pcDNA3.1
Depositing lab: Sinisa Urban. Depositing organization: Johns Hopkins University and School of Medicine. Publication: Designed Parasite-Selective Rhomboid Inhibitors Block Invasion and Clear Blood-Stage Malaria. Gandhi S, Baker RP, Cho S, Stanchev S, Strisovsky K, Urban S. Cell Chem Biol. 2020 Aug 31. pii: S2451-9456(20)30333-0. doi: 10.1016/j.chembiol.2020.08.011. PubMed 32888502.
Backbone
  Vector backbone: pcDNA3.1
  Backbone manufacturer: Invitrogen
  Backbone size w/o insert (bp): 5500
  Total vector size (bp): 6040
  Vector type: Mammalian Expression
Growth in bacteria
  Bacterial resistance: Ampicillin, 100 μg/mL
  Growth temperature: 37°C
  Growth strain: DH5alpha
  Copy number: High Copy
Gene/Insert
  Gene/Insert name: PfEBA175
  Species: Synthetic
  Insert size (bp): 537
  Mutation: P1424V/Y1426H; insert codes for EBA175 residues 1284 to 1462
  Promoter: CMV
  Tag / fusion protein: signal peptide (residues 1 to 32) from TGF alpha (N terminal on insert); GFP (N terminal on insert); Flag (C terminal on insert)
  Cloning method: Restriction Enzyme; 5′ cloning site BamHI (not destroyed); 3′ cloning site NotI (not destroyed)
  Sequencing primers: 5′ T7 forward; 3′ BGH reverse
Terms and licenses: Academic/Nonprofit Terms; Industry Terms: Not Available to Industry
How to cite: pcDNA-GFP-EBA175-Flag(P1424V/Y1426H) was a gift from Sinisa Urban (Addgene plasmid # 155311 ; http://n2t.net/addgene:155311 ; RRID:Addgene_155311)
